Addgene plasmid #18521: T4 Lysozyme T115A R119A WT*
Depositing lab: Brian Matthews. Depositing organization: University of Oregon.
Backbone
  Vector backbone: pHS1403
  Backbone size w/o insert (bp): 5000
  Vector type: Bacterial Expression
Growth in bacteria
  Bacterial resistance: Ampicillin, 100 μg/mL
  Growth temperature: 37°C
  Growth strain: DH5alpha
  Copy number: High Copy
Gene/Insert
  Gene/Insert name: T4 Lysozyme
  Species: Bacteriophage T4
  Insert size (bp): 600
  Mutation: T115A R119A WT*
  GenBank ID: NP_049736
  Entrez Gene: e (a.k.a. T4p123)
  Cloning method: Restriction Enzyme; 5′ cloning site BamHI (not destroyed); 3′ cloning site HindIII (not destroyed)
  Sequencing primers: 5′ na; 3′ GGCGTATCACGAGGCCC
Terms and licenses: Academic/Nonprofit Terms; Industry Terms: Not Available to Industry
Depositor comments: The BamHI site is 27 bp from the ATG and the HindIII site is 115 bp from the stop.
How to cite: T4 Lysozyme T115A R119A WT* was a gift from Brian Matthews (Addgene plasmid # 18521 ; http://n2t.net/addgene:18521 ; RRID:Addgene_18521)
