[The description below was written by a language model from this plasmid's Addgene catalogue record.]
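Description:
T4 Lysozyme T115A R119A WT* is a bacterial expression plasmid built on the pHS1403 backbone (about 5 kb without insert) that carries a mutant form of the bacteriophage T4 lysozyme gene, gene e. It is maintained in E. coli as a high-copy plasmid under ampicillin selection. The record provides no feature table and does not name the promoter, the origin of replication or any other regulatory elements of pHS1403, so how expression is driven or induced cannot be stated from the information given.

The insert is roughly 600 bp and was cloned by restriction digestion between BamHI at the 5′ end and HindIII at the 3′ end, with both sites retained so the fragment can be excised or exchanged. According to the depositor's notes, the BamHI site lies 27 bp from the start codon and the HindIII site 115 bp from the stop codon, so short flanking untranslated stretches accompany the coding sequence. No fusion tags or reporters are listed. The encoded protein carries two alanine substitutions, T115A and R119A, in the background designated WT*. The record does not define this term, but in the T4 lysozyme literature it conventionally denotes the cysteine-free pseudo-wild-type enzyme used as a reference background for mutational work.

No specific purpose is given, but a construct of this type is suited to producing the double mutant in bacteria for purification and comparison with the parent enzyme, as in studies of how side-chain truncations affect protein stability, folding and structure.
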