>Addgene plasmid #18521 | T4 Lysozyme T115A R119A WT* | addgene partial sequence | sequence record 24307 | 3primeUP
TACGAAAAAGCCCGCTCATTAGGCGGGCTCAGATCTGCTCATGTTTGACAGCTTATCATCGATAAGCTTC
GGCAATAAATTCTTGATATGTTTTCATATGTTTCCTTTAAATATTTTAATTAGTAATTGTCTATTCAAGT
AATTGTGAATATACTATCACAATTCCAAGAGAAAGTAAACAGCTTTATAGATTTTTATACGCGTCCCAAG
TGCCAGTTCTAAACGTTGTAATGACTCGTTTTGCGCGATTAGGTGTTTGATTATACCATCTACTTTTAGC
TAAGTTAACTGCTGCTTCATCCCAGCGTTTTTGTTGAAGCATAGCTAAAGAGTTAGCAAATCCTGCCACA
CCGGTTTCTCCCATTTGGAAAACCATATTAATCAATGCAGCGCGACGAACCGCATCAAGAGAATCATAAA
CCGGTTTTAATTTAGCATTTCTCAGAATTCCGCGAACAGCAGCATCAACATCCTGATTAAAGAGTTTTTC
AGCCTCATCTTTTGTAATTACACCATTAGTATTACGCCCAATAGCTTTATCTAATTCAGATTTAGCAGCA
TTAAGTGATGGACTTTTTGTAAGCAAATGACCGATGCCAATAGTGTAATAGCCTTCTGTGTCTTTATAGA
TTTTAAGTCTAAGACCTTCATCTATACGTAACATTTCAAATATATTCATAATACCTCCTAAGCATCGATG
GATCCTGTTTCCTGTGTGAATTGTTATCCGCTCACAATTCCACACATTATACGAGCCGATGATAATTGTC
ACAGGGGATGGGGAGTAGCTCACNAGGACGGNCNGGATCNNGGCGANNGAATCGCCACATC
